Addgene plasmid #237801: pORTMAGE-Ms1
Purpose: Single-stranded recombineering in Mycobacterium smegmatis
Depositing lab: Timothy Wannier. Publication: A diverse single-stranded DNA-annealing protein library enables efficient genome editing across bacterial phyla. Filsinger GT, Mychack A, Lyerly E, Henriksen C, Bartlett TM, Kuchwara H, Eitzinger S, Bernhardt TG, Walker S, Church GM, Wannier TM. Proc Natl Acad Sci U S A. 2025 Apr 29;122(17):e2414342122. doi: 10.1073/pnas.2414342122. Epub 2025 Apr 21. PubMed 40258142.
Backbone
  Vector backbone: p444
  Vector type: Bacterial Expression ; Recombineering in Mycobacterium smegmatis
Growth in bacteria
  Bacterial resistance: Kanamycin, 50 μg/mL
  Growth temperature: 37°C
  Growth strain: DH5alpha
  Copy number: Unknown
Gene/Insert
  Gene/Insert name: StpRecT
  Species: Salinispora tropica
  Insert size (bp): 900
  GenBank ID: WP_012015206
How to cite: pORTMAGE-Ms1 was a gift from Timothy Wannier (Addgene plasmid # 237801)
