[The description below was written by a language model from this plasmid's Addgene catalogue record and pLannotate feature annotations shown in this document.]
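Description:
pORTMAGE-Ms1 is a bacterial expression plasmid built on the p444 backbone for single-stranded DNA (oligonucleotide) recombineering in Mycobacterium smegmatis. It is propagated in E. coli through a high-copy ColE1/pUC-type origin and selected with kanamycin via an aph(3')-Ia (KanR) cassette. The annotated features do not identify a mycobacterial replication origin. However, a stretch of nearly 3 kb between the multiple cloning site fragment and the second rrnB T2 terminator carries no annotation, so how the plasmid is maintained in M. smegmatis is not stated in the record.

The payload is StpRecT, a roughly 900 bp gene from Salinispora tropica encoding a RecT-family single-stranded DNA-annealing protein. Such proteins bind synthetic oligonucleotides and promote their annealing to the genome at the replication fork, which introduces defined mutations without double-strand breaks. The insert itself was not labelled by the automated annotation. It most plausibly occupies the unannotated interval between two short hits at about 245–288 and the rrnB T1 terminator at about 1282, a gap that fits its stated size. Those short hits are called as fragments of a "tight TRE promoter", but they probably reflect tet operator sequences within a bacterial promoter rather than a mammalian Tet-responsive element. Together with the full-length Tn10 TetR coding sequence elsewhere on the plasmid, this suggests tetracycline-inducible control of the recombinase, although the record does not name the promoter explicitly. The rrnB T1 and T2 terminators insulate the expression units. The small Streptomyces protein and lacI fragment hits appear to be incidental backbone remnants.

The plasmid serves as a host-tailored ORTMAGE-style tool for efficient oligo-mediated genome editing in M. smegmatis.
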