Features (pLannotate 1.2.2; 11 found; start..end, strand, type, name):
     20..47      +  terminator     rrnB T2 terminator: transcription terminator T2 from the E. coli rrnB gene
     83..187     +  CDS            Y4104_STRCO (fragment): Protein inferred from homology: Swiss-Prot protein existence level 3. From Streptomyces coelicolor (strain ATCC BAA-471 / A3(2) / M145).
    245..264     +  promoter       tight TRE promoter (fragment): Tet-responsive promoter PTight, consisting of seven tet operator sequences followed by the minimal CMV promoter
    271..288     +  promoter       tight TRE promoter (fragment): Tet-responsive promoter PTight, consisting of seven tet operator sequences followed by the minimal CMV promoter
   1282..1328    +  terminator     rrnB T1 terminator: transcription terminator T1 from the E. coli rrnB gene
   1472..2287    +  CDS            KanR: aminoglycoside phosphotransferase; aph(3')-Ia; confers resistance to kanamycin in bacteria or G418 (Geneticin®) in eukaryotes
   2344..2376    +  misc_feature   MCS (fragment): pBluescript multiple cloning site
   5189..5216    +  terminator     rrnB T2 terminator: transcription terminator T2 from the E. coli rrnB gene
   5401..6024    +  CDS            TetR: tetracycline repressor TetR; tetR from transposon Tn10; TetR binds to the tetracycline operator tetO to inhibit transcription. This inhibition can be relieved by adding tetracycline or doxycycline.
   6088..6676    +  rep_origin     ori: high-copy-number ColE1/pMB1/pBR322/pUC origin of replication
   6859..6914    +  CDS            lacI (fragment): lac repressor; lacI; The lac repressor binds to the lac operator to inhibit transcription in E. coli. This inhibition can be relieved by adding lactose or isopropyl-β-D-thiogalactopyranoside (IPTG).
>Addgene plasmid #237801 | pORTMAGE-Ms1 | depositor full sequence | sequence record 467191 | pORTMAGE-Ms1 sequence 6917 bps
ACTAGTTGATTAGCTAAGCAGAAGGCCATCCTGACGGATGGCCTTTTTGCGTTTAATACTGTTTAAACTC
TAGAAATATTGGATCGTCGGCACCGTCACGGCCGTGGGAGGCGGCACGATCCGCGACGTGATGATCGGCC
GCATCCCCACGGTGCTGCGCAGTGAGCTCTACGCCATCCCGGCGTTGATCTGTGCGTTCGCACGCACAGG
CCCGGTGTGAGAAGGGTCTCTGACGAGCGGGAGAACTCCCTATCAGTGATAGAGTTTGTCCTCCCTATCA
GTGATAGATAGGCTCTGGGAGGCCCGCGTCTGTCGCGAGGATCTAACATAACTTAAAGGAGGTATTTTTT
ATGACCCAGACCGTGAGCCAGGCGGTCGCCACCCGCGATAACAGCCCGGCAGGCCTGATCACGCAGTACT
CGGAATCCTTCGCGCAGGTGCTGCCCTCGCACATCAAGCCGGCCACCTGGGTCCGGCTGGCCCAGGGTGC
CCTCAAGCGCGGCAAGCGCGGTGACGGTGGCCGGTTCGAGCTCGAGATCGCCGCCTCCAACAACCCGGGT
GTGTTCCTGGCAGCGCTGCTGGACGCAGCGCGTCAGGGCCTCGAGCCGGGTACCGAGCAGTACTACCTGA
CGCCGCGCAAGGTCAAGGGTCGCCTGGAGATCCTCGGTATCACCGGTTACCAGGGTCACATCGAACTGAT
GTACCGGGCCGGCGCCGTGGCCTCGGTGGTGGCGGAGATCGTGCGCGAGCACGACGAGTACCGGTACCAG
CGTGGTATCGACGATGTGCCGGTCCACCGCTACAAGCCGTTCGCCCGTGATGCGGAACGTGGTGCCCTGA
TCGGTGTGTACGCCTACGCCCGCATGAAGGACGGTGCAGTGTCGCGCGTCGTGGAACTGTCGCGTGACGA
TATCGATCGGATCAAGGCGTCGTCCCAGGGTGCGAACAGCGAGTACTCGCCCTGGCAGAAGCACGAAGCG
GCGATGTGGCTCAAGTCCGCGGTGCGGCAGCTGCAGAAGTGGGTCCCGACGAGCGCCGAGTTCCGTCGCG
AACAGCTGCGTGCAGCGGCAGAAGCGCACCGTGTCGCATCGGCGGCAGATGCGCCGGACGGTGCCACCGC
ACCCCAGGGTGACGTCCTCGACGGTGAAGTCCTCGATGAAGCACCCACCGAGCCGGCGCGCAGCGATGAC
GCGGGCGGTCACGTGGAACAGGAATGGCCGGATGCAGCGCGCCCGGGTGGTGCGCAGTAAGTTAACTAGC
GTACGATCGACTGCCAGGCATCAAATAAAACGAAAGGCTCAGTCGAAAGACTGGGCCTTTCGTTTTATGC
CATCATGGCCGCGGGACGTCGGGGGGGGGGGAAAGCCACGTTGTGTCTCAAAATCTCTGATGTTACATTG
CACAAGATAAAAATATATCATCATGAACAATAAAACTGTCTGCTTACATAAACAGTAATACAAGGGGTGT
TATGAGCCATATTCAACGGGAAACGTCTTGCTCGAGGCCGCGATTAAATTCCAACATGGATGCTGATTTA
TATGGGTATAAATGGGCTCGCGATAATGTCGGGCAATCAGGTGCGACAATCTATCGCTTGTATGGGAAGC
CCCATGCGCCAGAGTTGTTTCTGAAACATGGCAAAGGTAGCGTTGCCAATGATGTTACAGATGAGATGGT
CAGACTAAACTGGCTGACGGAATTTATGCCTCTTCCGACCATCAAGCATTTTATCCGTACTCCTGATGAT
GCATGGTTACTCACCACTGCGATCCCCGGGAAAACAGCATTCCAGGTATTAGAAGAATATCCTGATTCAG
GTGAAAATATTGTTGATGCGCTGGCAGTGTTCCTGCGCCGGTTGCATTCGATTCCTGTTTGTAATTGTCC
TTTTAACAGCGATCGCGTATTTCGTCTCGCTCAGGCGCAATCACGAATGAATAACGGTTTGGTTGATGCG
AGTGATTTTGATGACGAGCGTAATGGCTGGCCTGTTGAACAAGTCTGGAAAGAAATGCATAATCTTTTGC
CATTCTCACCGGATTCAGTCGTCACTCATGGTGATTTCTCACTTGATAACCTTATTTTTGACGAGGGGAA
ATTAATAGGTTGTATTGATGTTGGACGAGTCGGAATCGCAGACCGATACCAGGATCTTGCCATCCTATGG
AACTGCCTCGGTGAGTTTTCTCCTTCATTACAGAAACGGCTTTTTCAAAAATATGGTATTGATAATCCTG
ATATGAATAAATTGCAGTTTCATTTGATGCTCGATGAGTTTTTCTAATCAGATATCAAGCTTTAGCTAAT
TAATTGGGGACCCTAGAGGTCCCCTTTTTTATTTTATCGATACCGTCGACCTCGAGGGGGGGCCCGCCGG
GGATCATCGAGCCGAGAACGTTATCGAAGTTGGTCATGTGTAATCCCCTCGTTTGAACTTTGGATTAAGC
GTAGATACACCCTTGGACAAGCCAGTTGGATTCGGAGACAAGCAAATTCAGCCTTAAAAAGGGCGAGGCC
TGCGGTGGTGGAACACCGCAGGGCCTCTAACCGCTCGACGCGCTGCACCAACCAGCCCGCGAACGGCTGG
CAGCCAGCGTAAGGCGCGGCTCATCGGGCGGCGTTCGCCACGATGTCCTGCACTTCGAGCCAAGCCTCGA
ACACCTGCTGGTGTGCACGACTCACCCGGTTGTTGACACCGCGCGCGGCCGTGCGGGCTCGGTGGGGCGG
CTGTGTCGCCCTTGCCAGCGTGAGTAGCGCGTACCTCACCTCGCCCAACAGGTCGCACACAGCCGATTCG
TACGCCATAAAGCCAGGTGAGCCCACCAGCTCCGTAAGTTCGGGCGCTGTGTGGCTCGTACCCGCGCATT
CAGGCGGCAGGGGGTCTAACGGGTCTAAGGCGGCGTGTACGGCCGCCACAGCGGCTCTCAGCGGCCCGGA
AACGTCCTCGAAACGACGCATGTGTTCCTCCTGGTTGGTACAGGTGGTTGGGGGTGCTCGGCTGTCGCTG
GTGTTCCACCACCAGGGCTCGACGGGAGAGCGGGGGAGTGTGCAGTTGTGGGGTGGCCCCTCAGCGAAAT
ATCTGACTTGGAGCTCGTGTCGGACCATACACCGGTGATTAATCGTGGTCTACTACCAAGCGTGAGCCAC
GTCGCCGACGAATTTGAGCAGCTCTGGCTGCCGTACTGGCCGCTGGCAAGCGACGATCTGCTCGAGGGGA
TCTACCGCCAAAGCCGCGCGTCGGCCCTAGGCCGCCGGTACATCGAGGCGAACCCAACAGCGCTGGCAAA
CCTGCTGGTCGTGGACGTAGACCATCCAGACGCAGCGCTCCGAGCGCTCAGCGCCCGGGGGTCCCATCCG
CTGCCCAACGCGATCGTGGGCAATCGCGCCAACGGCCACGCACACGCAGTGTGGGCACTCAACGCCCCTG
TTCCACGCACCGAATACGCGCGGCGTAAGCCGCTCGCATACATGGCGGCGTGCGCCGAAGGCCTTCGGCG
CGCCGTCGACGGCGACCGCAGTTACTCAGGCCTCATGACCAAAAACCCCGGCCACATCGCCTGGGAAACG
GAATGGCTCCACTCAGATCTCTACACACTCAGCCACATCGAGGCCGAGCTCGGCGCGAACATGCCACCGC
CGCGCTGGCGTCAGCAGACCACGTACAAAGCGGCTCCGACGCCGCTAGGGCGGAATTGCGCACTGTTCGA
TTCCGTCAGGTTGTGGGCCTATCGTCCCGCCCTCATGCGGATCTACCTGCCGACCCGGAACGTGGACGGA
CTCGGCCGCGCGATCTATGCCGAGTGCCACGCGCGAAACGCCGAATTCCCGTGCAACGACGTGTGTCCCG
GACCGCTACCGGACAGCGAGGTCCGCGCCATCGCCAACAGCATTTGGCGTTGGATCACAACCAAGTCGCG
CATTTGGGCGGACGGGATCGTGGTCTACGAGGCCACACTCAGTGCGCGCCAGTCGGCCATCTCGCGGAAG
GGCGCAGCAGCGCGCACGGCGGCGAGCACAGTTGCGCGGCGCGCAAAGTCCGCGTCAGCCATGGAGGCAT
TGCTATGAGCGACGGCTACAGCGACGGCTACAGCGACGGCTACAACCGGCAGCCGACTGTCCGCAAAAAG
CGGCGCGTGACCGCCGCCGAAGGCGCTCGAATCACCGGACTATCCGAACGCCACGTCGTCCGGCTCGTGG
CGCAGGAACGCAGCGAGTGGCTCGCCGAGCAGGCTGCACGCCGCGAACGCATCCGCGCCTATCACGACGA
CGAGGGCCACTCTTGGCCGCAAACGGCCAAACATTTCGGGCTGCATCTGGACACCGTTAAGCGACTCGGC
TATCGGGCGAGGAAAGAGCGTGCGGCAGAACAGGAAGCGGCTCAAAAGGCCCACAACGAAGCCGACAATC
CACCGCTGTTCTAACGCAATTGGGGAGCGGGTGTCGCGGGGGTTCCGTGGGGGGTTCCGTTGCAACGGGT
CGGACAGGTAAAAGTCCTGGTAGACGCTAGTTTTCTGGTTTGGGCCATGCCTGTCTCGTTGCGTGTTTCG
TTGCGCCCGTTTTGAATACCAGCCAGACGAGACGGGGTTCTACGAATCTTGGTCGATACCAAGCCATTTC
CGCTGAATATCGGGGAGCTCACCGCCAGAATCGGTGGTTGTGGTGATGTACGTGGCGAACTCCGTTGTAG
TGCCTGTGGTGGCATCCGTGGCCACTCTCGTTGCACGGTTCGTTGTGCCGTTACAGGCCCCGTTGACAGC
TCACCGAACGTAGTTAAAACATGCTGGTCAAACTAGGTTTACCAACGATACGAGTCAGCTCATCTAGGGC
CAGTTCTAGGCGTTGTTCGTTGCGCGGTTCGTTGCGCATGTTTCGTGTGGTTGCTAGATGGCTCCGCAAC
CACACGCTTCGAGGTTGAGTGCTTCCAGCACGGGCGCGATCCAGAAGAACTTCGTCGTGCGACTGTCCTC
GTTGATCCTTGCCGAGCTGGGATGGAAGCTCGGCCGACCACCCTGGAGGAGATGATCGAGGATGCCAGGG
CCTTTCACGCCCGCCGCTGCTGAGCGTCCGCCGCCGGGCCCGCACCGCCGTCGGCCGGCCCGCTCCGGGC
TCGCAGCAGCGGGCTTCGGCGCGGGCCCGGGGCTCCCGAGCGCGGGCGGGGCTCCGGGCGGCCGCTGATT
AGCTAAGCAGAAGGCCATCCTGACGGATGGCCTTTTTGCGTTTAATACTGCATGCACTCTAGAAATATTG
GATCGTCGCACCGGGTTAAGCCTGGAGTGCGGTGGTGCCTGGTCGGCATTTTCGCAGTCGAGGGCTCTCG
TGTAGCCTGGGCGAGTTGCCGACGCAGGCGACCCTCNTGCCACGGATCCGCATGGTACCATCAGGAGGAA
TCACTTCGCAATGTCTAGATTAGATAAAAGTAAAGTGATTAACAGCGCATTAGAGCTGCTTAATGAGGTC
GGAATCGAAGGTTTAACAACCCGTAAACTCGCCCAGAAGCTTGGTGTAGAGCAGCCTACATTGTATTGGC
ATGTAAAAAATAAGCGGGCCCTGCTCGACGCCTTAGCCATTGAGATGTTAGATAGGCACCATACTCACTT
TTGCCCTTTAGAAGGGGAAAGCTGGCAAGATTTTTTACGTAATAACGCTAAAAGTTTTAGATGTGCTTTA
CTAAGTCATCGCGATGGAGCAAAAGTACATTTAGGTACACGGCCTACAGAAAAACAGTATGAAACTCTCG
AAAATCAATTAGCCTTTTTATGCCAACAAGGTTTTTCACTAGAGAACGCGTTATATGCACTCAGCGCTGT
GGGGCATTTTACCTTAGGTTGCGTATTGGAAGATCAAGAGCATCAAGTCGCTAAAGAAGAAAGGGAAACA
CCTACTACTGATAGTATGCCGCCATTATTACGACAAGCTATCGAATTATTTGATCACCAAGGTGCAGAGC
CAGCCTTCTTATTCGGCCTTGAATTGATCAGATGCGGATTAGAAAAACAACTTAAATGTGAAAGTGGGTC
TTAATGACCATGGGCTAGATTTAAATCACTGAGCGTCAGACCCCGTAGAAAAGATCAAAGGATCTTCTTG
AGATCCTTTTTTTCTGCGCGTAATCTGCTGCTTGCAAACAAAAAAACCACCGCTACCAGCGGTGGTTTGT
TTGCCGGATCAAGAGCTACCAACTCTTTTTCCGAAGGTAACTGGCTTCAGCAGAGCGCAGATACCAAATA
CTGTCCTTCTAGTGTAGCCGTAGTTAGGCCACCACTTCAAGAACTCTGTAGCACCGCCTACATACCTCGC
TCTGCTAATCCTGTTACCAGTGGCTGCTGCCAGTGGCGATAAGTCGTGTCTTACCGGGTTGGACTCAAGA
CGATAGTTACCGGATAAGGCGCAGCGGTCGGGCTGAACGGGGGGTTCGTGCACACAGCCCAGCTTGGAGC
GAACGACCTACACCGAACTGAGATACCTACAGCGTGAGCTATGAGAAAGCGCCACGCTTCCCGAAGGGAG
AAAGGCGGACAGGTATCCGGTAAGCGGCAGGGTCGGAACAGGAGAGCGCACGAGGGAGCTTCCAGGGGGA
AACGCCTGGTATCTTTATAGTCCTGTCGGGTTTCGCCACCTCTGACTTGAGCGTCGATTTTTGTGATGCT
CGTCAGGGGGGCGGAGCCTATGGAAAAACGCCAGCAACGCGGCCTTTTTACGGTTCCTGGCCTTTTGCTG
GCCTTTTGCTCACATGTTCTTTCCTGCGTTATCCCCTGATTCTGTGGATAACCGTATTACCGCCTTTGAG
TGAGCTGATACCGCTCGCCGCAGCCGAACGACCGAGCGCAGCGAGTCAGTGAGCGAGGAAGCGGAAGAGC
GCCCAATACGCAAACCGCCTCTCCCCGCGCGTTGGCCGATTCATTAATGCAGCTAGA
